Addgene plasmid #116708: pHAGE-XPO1-E571K
Purpose: Lentiviral expression of XPO1 E571K
Depositing lab: Gordon Mills & Kenneth Scott. Depositing organization: Baylor College of Medicine. Publication: Systematic Functional Annotation of Somatic Mutations in Cancer. Ng PK, Li J, Jeong KJ, Shao S, Chen H, Tsang YH, Sengupta S, Wang Z, Bhavana VH, Tran R, Soewito S, Minussi DC, Moreno D, Kong K, Dogruluk T, Lu H, Gao J, Tokheim C, Zhou DC, Johnson AM, Zeng J, Ip CKM, Ju Z, Wester M, Yu S, Li Y, Vellano CP, Schultz N, Karchin R, Ding L, Lu Y, Cheung LWT, Chen K, Shaw KR, Meric-Bernstam F, Scott KL, Yi S, Sahni N, Liang H, Mills GB. Cancer Cell. 2018 Mar 12;33(3):450-462.e10. doi: 10.1016/j.ccell.2018.01.021. PubMed 29533785.
Backbone
  Vector backbone: pHAGE
  Vector type: Lentiviral
Growth in bacteria
  Bacterial resistance: Ampicillin, 100 μg/mL
  Growth temperature: 37°C
  Growth strain: Stbl3
  Copy number: High Copy
Gene/Insert
  Gene/Insert name: XPO1
  Species: H. sapiens (human)
  Mutation: E571K
  Entrez Gene: XPO1 (a.k.a. CRM-1, CRM1, emb, exp1)
  Cloning method: Gateway Cloning
Terms and licenses: Academic/Nonprofit Terms; Industry Terms: Not Available to Industry
How to cite: pHAGE-XPO1-E571K was a gift from Gordon Mills & Kenneth Scott (Addgene plasmid # 116708 ; http://n2t.net/addgene:116708 ; RRID:Addgene_116708)
