[The description below was written by a language model from this plasmid's Addgene catalogue record and the feature table of its GenBank file.]
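Description:
pHAGE-XPO1-E571K is an HIV-1-based lentiviral expression plasmid of about 11.7 kb, built on the pHAGE backbone and carrying human XPO1 (also known as CRM1, exportin 1) with the E571K substitution. It is propagated in E. coli through a high-copy ColE1/pUC-type origin and selected with ampicillin via the bla gene. The viral portion comprises a full-length LTR at the upstream end (annotated in the feature table as a 3' LTR, though it occupies the 5' position), the Psi packaging signal, the Rev response element for Rev-dependent nuclear export of the genomic RNA, the cPPT/CTS element and a U3-deleted, self-inactivating 3' LTR. The plasmid therefore supplies only the transfer genome, and packaging functions must be provided from separate constructs.

Between the LTRs, the human EF-1-alpha promoter with its first intron drives a bicistronic transcript. The XPO1 open reading frame is not itself annotated in the feature table, but it corresponds to the roughly 3.2 kb unannotated stretch lying between the attB1 site and a downstream attB site, consistent with the recorded Gateway cloning. T3 and T7 promoter sequences sit at the end of this interval. A V5 epitope tag coding sequence follows the downstream att site, but the record does not state whether it is fused in frame to XPO1. An EMCV IRES then directs translation of puromycin N-acetyltransferase, so transduced mammalian cells can be selected with puromycin, and a WPRE enhances transcript expression. The construct provides stable constitutive expression of this cancer-associated XPO1 variant and comes from a study that systematically annotated the function of somatic mutations in cancer.
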