LOCUS       Exported 11699 bp ds-DNA circular SYN 12-MAY-2021
DEFINITION  Lentiviral expression of XPO1 E571K.
ACCESSION   .
VERSION     .
KEYWORDS    pHAGE-XPO1-E571K
SOURCE      synthetic DNA construct
  ORGANISM  synthetic DNA construct
REFERENCE   1 (bases 1 to 11699)
  AUTHORS   Ng PK, Li J, Jeong KJ, Shao S, Chen H, Tsang YH, Sengupta S, Wang Z,
            Bhavana VH, Tran R, Soewito S, Minussi DC, Moreno D, Kong K,
            Dogruluk T, Lu H, Gao J, Tokheim C, Zhou DC, Johnson AM, Zeng J, Ip
            CKM, Ju Z, Wester M, Yu S, Li Y, Vellano CP, Schultz N, Karchin R,
            Ding L, Lu Y, Cheung LWT, Chen K, Shaw KR, Meric-Bernstam F, Scott
            KL, Yi S, Sahni N, Liang H, Mills GB
  TITLE     Systematic Functional Annotation of Somatic Mutations in Cancer.
  JOURNAL   Cancer Cell. 2018 Mar 12;33(3):450-462.e10. doi:
            10.1016/j.ccell.2018.01.021.
  PUBMED    29533785
REFERENCE   2 (bases 1 to 11699)
  AUTHORS   .
  TITLE     Direct Submission
  JOURNAL   Exported May 12, 2021 from SnapGene Server 1.1.58
            http://www.snapgene.com
FEATURES             Location/Qualifiers
     source          1..11699
                     /organism="synthetic DNA construct"
                     /mol_type="other DNA"
     LTR             1..634
                     /label=3' LTR
                     /note="3' long terminal repeat (LTR) from HIV-1"
     misc_feature    681..806
                     /label=HIV-1 Psi
                     /note="packaging signal of human immunodeficiency virus
                     type 1"
     misc_feature    1303..1536
                     /label=RRE
                     /note="The Rev response element (RRE) of HIV-1 allows for
                     Rev-dependent mRNA export from the nucleus to the
                     cytoplasm."
     CDS             1721..1765
                     /codon_start=1
                     /product="antigenic peptide corresponding to amino acids
                     655 to 669 of the HIV envelope protein gp41 (Lutje Hulsik
                     et al., 2013)"
                     /label=gp41 peptide
                     /note="recognized by the 2H10 single-chain llama nanobody"
                     /translation="KNEQELLELDKWASL"
     misc_feature    2058..2175
                     /label=cPPT/CTS
                     /note="central polypurine tract and central termination
                     sequence of HIV-1"
     promoter        2223..3401
                     /label=EF-1-alpha promoter
                     /note="strong constitutive promoter for human elongation
                     factor EF-1-alpha"
     intron          2454..3392
                     /label=EF-1-alpha intron A
                     /note="intron upstream of the start codon of human
                     EF-1-alpha"
     primer_bind     3349..3369
                     /label=EF1a-F
                     /note="Human elongation factor-1a promoter, forward primer"
     protein_bind    3421..3445
                     /gene="mutant version of attB"
                     /label=attB1
                     /bound_moiety="BP Clonase(TM)"
                     /note="recombination site for the Gateway(R) BP reaction"
     promoter        6691..6709
                     /label=T3 promoter
                     /note="promoter for bacteriophage T3 RNA polymerase"
     primer_bind     complement(6734..6753)
                     /label=T7
                     /note="T7 promoter, forward primer"
     promoter        complement(6735..6753)
                     /label=T7 promoter
                     /note="promoter for bacteriophage T7 RNA polymerase"
     protein_bind    complement(6759..6779)
                     /gene="mutant version of attB"
                     /label=attB4
                     /bound_moiety="BP Clonase(TM)"
                     /note="core recombination site for the Gateway(R) BP
                     reaction"
     CDS             6833..6874
                     /codon_start=1
                     /product="epitope tag from simian virus 5"
                     /label=V5 tag
                     /translation="GKPIPNPLLGLDST"
     misc_feature    6895..7462
                     /label=IRES
                     /note="internal ribosome entry site (IRES) of the
                     encephalomyocarditis virus (EMCV)"
     misc_feature    6912..7464
                     /label=IRES
                     /note="internal ribosome entry site (IRES) of the
                     encephalomyocarditis virus (EMCV)"
     primer_bind     complement(7056..7073)
                     /label=IRES reverse
                     /note="IRES internal ribosome entry site, reverse primer.
                     Also called pCDH-rev"
     primer_bind     7283..7302
                     /label=IRES-F
                     /note="IRES internal ribosome entry site, forward primer"
     CDS             7476..8075
                     /codon_start=1
                     /gene="pac from Streptomyces alboniger"
                     /product="puromycin N-acetyltransferase"
                     /label=PuroR
                     /note="confers resistance to puromycin"
                     /translation="MTEYKPTVRLATRDDVPRAVRTLAAAFADYPATRHTVDPDRHIER
                     VTELQELFLTRVGLDIGKVWVADDGAAVAVWTTPESVEAGAVFAEIGPRMAELSGSRLA
                     AQQQMEGLLAPHRPKEPAWFLATVGVSPDHQGKGLGSAVVLPGVEAAERAGVPAFLETS
                     APRNLPFYERLGFTVTADVEVPEGPRTWCMTRKPGA"
     primer_bind     complement(7476..7495)
                     /label=Puro-R
                     /note="Puromycin resistance gene, reverse primer. Also
                     called puro-variant-R"
     primer_bind     7972..7992
                     /label=Puro-F
                     /note="Puromycin resistance gene, forward primer"
     misc_feature    8089..8677
                     /label=WPRE
                     /note="woodchuck hepatitis virus posttranscriptional
                     regulatory element"
     primer_bind     complement(8142..8162)
                     /label=WPRE-R
                     /note="WPRE, reverse primer"
     CDS             complement(8560..8571)
                     /codon_start=1
                     /product="Factor Xa recognition and cleavage site"
                     /label=Factor Xa site
                     /translation="IEGR"
     LTR             8752..8985
                     /label=3' LTR (Delta-U3)
                     /note="self-inactivating 3' long terminal repeat (LTR) from
                     HIV-1"
     primer_bind     complement(9104..9122)
                     /label=pBRforEco
                     /note="pBR322 vectors, upsteam of EcoRI site, forward
                     primer"
     promoter        9190..9294
                     /gene="bla"
                     /label=AmpR promoter
     CDS             9295..10155
                     /codon_start=1
                     /gene="bla"
                     /product="beta-lactamase"
                     /label=AmpR
                     /note="confers resistance to ampicillin, carbenicillin, and
                     related antibiotics"
                     /translation="MSIQHFRVALIPFFAAFCLPVFAHPETLVKVKDAEDQLGARVGYI
                     ELDLNSGKILESFRPEERFPMMSTFKVLLCGAVLSRVDAGQEQLGRRIHYSQNDLVEYS
                     PVTEKHLTDGMTVRELCSAAITMSDNTAANLLLTTIGGPKELTAFLHNMGDHVTRLDRW
                     EPELNEAIPNDERDTTMPVAMATTLRKLLTGELLTLASRQQLIDWMEADKVAGPLLRSA
                     LPAGWFIADKSGAGERGSRGIIAALGPDGKPSRIVVIYTTGSQATMDERNRQIAEIGAS
                     LIKHW"
     primer_bind     complement(9513..9532)
                     /label=Amp-R
                     /note="Ampicillin resistance gene, reverse primer"
     rep_origin      10326..10914
                     /direction=RIGHT
                     /label=ori
                     /note="high-copy-number ColE1/pMB1/pBR322/pUC origin of
                     replication"
     primer_bind     10815..10834
                     /label=pBR322ori-F
                     /note="pBR322 origin, forward primer"
     primer_bind     11068..11085
                     /label=L4440
                     /note="L4440 vector, forward primer"
     primer_bind     11177..11196
                     /label=SV40pro-F
                     /note="SV40 promoter/origin, forward primer"
     protein_bind    11325..11346
                     /label=CAP binding site
                     /bound_moiety="E. coli catabolite activator protein"
                     /note="CAP binding activates transcription in the presence
                     of cAMP."
     promoter        11361..11391
                     /label=lac promoter
                     /note="promoter for the E. coli lac operon"
     protein_bind    11399..11415
                     /label=lac operator
                     /bound_moiety="lac repressor encoded by lacI"
                     /note="The lac repressor binds to the lac operator to
                     inhibit transcription in E. coli. This inhibition can be
                     relieved by adding lactose or
                     isopropyl-beta-D-thiogalactopyranoside (IPTG)."
     primer_bind     11404..11426
                     /label=M13/pUC Reverse
                     /note="In lacZ gene"
     primer_bind     11423..11439
                     /label=M13 rev
                     /note="common sequencing primer, one of multiple similar
                     variants"
     primer_bind     11423..11439
                     /label=M13 Reverse
                     /note="In lacZ gene. Also called M13-rev"
     primer_bind     11489..11508
                     /label=EBV-rev
                     /note="SV40 polyA terminator, reverse primer"
ORIGIN
        1 tggaagggct aattcactcc caaagaagac aagatatcct tgatctgtgg atctaccaca
       61 cacaaggcta cttccctgat tagcagaact acacaccagg gccaggggtc agatatccac
      121 tgacctttgg atggtgctac aagctagtac cagttgagcc agataaggta gaagaggcca
      181 ataaaggaga gaacaccagc ttgttacacc ctgtgagcct gcatgggatg gatgacccgg
      241 agagagaagt gttagagtgg aggtttgaca gccgcctagc atttcatcac gtggcccgag
      301 agctgcatcc ggagtacttc aagaactgct gatatcgagc ttgctacaag ggactttccg
      361 ctggggactt tccagggagg cgtggcctgg gcgggactgg ggagtggcga gccctcagat
      421 cctgcatata agcagctgct ttttgcctgt actgggtctc tctggttaga ccagatctga
      481 gcctgggagc tctctggcta actagggaac ccactgctta agcctcaata aagcttgcct
      541 tgagtgcttc aagtagtgtg tgcccgtctg ttgtgtgact ctggtaacta gagatccctc
      601 agaccctttt agtcagtgtg gaaaatctct agcagtggcg cccgaacagg gacttgaaag
      661 cgaaagggaa accagaggag ctctctcgac gcaggactcg gcttgctgaa gcgcgcacgg
      721 caagaggcga ggggcggcga ctggtgagta cgccaaaaat tttgactagc ggaggctaga
      781 aggagagaga tgggtgcgag agcgtcagta ttaagcgggg gagaattaga tcgcgatggg
      841 aaaaaattcg gttaaggcca gggggaaaga aaaaatataa attaaaacat atagtatggg
      901 caagcaggga gctagaacga ttcgcagtta atcctggcct gttagaaaca tcagaaggct
      961 gtagacaaat actgggacag ctacaaccat cccttcagac aggatcagaa gaacttagat
     1021 cattatataa tacagtagca accctctatt gtgtgcatca aaggatagag ataaaagaca
     1081 ccaaggaagc tttagacaag atagaggaag agcaaaacaa aagtaagacc accgcacagc
     1141 aagcggccgg ccgctgatct tcagacctgg aggaggagat atgagggaca attggagaag
     1201 tgaattatat aaatataaag tagtaaaaat tgaaccatta ggagtagcac ccaccaaggc
     1261 aaagagaaga gtggtgcaga gagaaaaaag agcagtggga ataggagctt tgttccttgg
     1321 gttcttggga gcagcaggaa gcactatggg cgcagcgtca atgacgctga cggtacaggc
     1381 cagacaatta ttgtctggta tagtgcagca gcagaacaat ttgctgaggg ctattgaggc
     1441 gcaacagcat ctgttgcaac tcacagtctg gggcatcaag cagctccagg caagaatcct
     1501 ggctgtggaa agatacctaa aggatcaaca gctcctgggg atttggggtt gctctggaaa
     1561 actcatttgc accactgctg tgccttggaa tgctagttgg agtaataaat ctctggaaca
     1621 gatttggaat cacacgacct ggatggagtg ggacagagaa attaacaatt acacaagctt
     1681 aatacactcc ttaattgaag aatcgcaaaa ccagcaagaa aagaatgaac aagaattatt
     1741 ggaattagat aaatgggcaa gtttgtggaa ttggtttaac ataacaaatt ggctgtggta
     1801 tataaaatta ttcataatga tagtaggagg cttggtaggt ttaagaatag tttttgctgt
     1861 actttctata gtgaatagag ttaggcaggg atattcacca ttatcgtttc agacccacct
     1921 cccaaccccg aggggacccg acaggcccga aggaatagaa gaagaaggtg gagagagaga
     1981 cagagacaga tccattcgat tagtgaacgg atctcgacgg tatcgccgaa ttcacaaatg
     2041 gcagtattca tccacaattt taaaagaaaa ggggggattg gggggtacag tgcaggggaa
     2101 agaatagtag acataatagc aacagacata caaactaaag aattacaaaa acaaattaca
     2161 aaaattcaaa attttcgggt ttattacagg gacagcagag atccagtttg gactagtcgt
     2221 gaggctccgg tgcccgtcag tgggcagagc gcacatcgcc cacagtcccc gagaagttgg
     2281 ggggaggggt cggcaattga accggtgcct agagaaggtg gcgcggggta aactgggaaa
     2341 gtgatgtcgt gtactggctc cgcctttttc ccgagggtgg gggagaaccg tatataagtg
     2401 cagtagtcgc cgtgaacgtt ctttttcgca acgggtttgc cgccagaaca caggtaagtg
     2461 ccgtgtgtgg ttcccgcggg cctggcctct ttacgggtta tggcccttgc gtgccttgaa
     2521 ttacttccac ctggctgcag tacgtgattc ttgatcccga gcttcgggtt ggaagtgggt
     2581 gggagagttc gaggccttgc gcttaaggag ccccttcgcc tcgtgcttga gttgaggcct
     2641 ggcctgggcg ctggggccgc cgcgtgcgaa tctggtggca ccttcgcgcc tgtctcgctg
     2701 ctttcgataa gtctctagcc atttaaaatt tttgatgacc tgctgcgacg ctttttttct
     2761 ggcaagatag tcttgtaaat gcgggccaag atctgcacac tggtatttcg gtttttgggg
     2821 ccgcgggcgg cgacggggcc cgtgcgtccc agcgcacatg ttcggcgagg cggggcctgc
     2881 gagcgcggcc accgagaatc ggacgggggt agtctcaagc tggccggcct gctctggtgc
     2941 ctggcctcgc gccgccgtgt atcgccccgc cctgggcggc aaggctggcc cggtcggcac
     3001 cagttgcgtg agcggaaaga tggccgcttc ccggccctgc tgcagggagc tcaaaatgga
     3061 ggacgcggcg ctcgggagag cgggcgggtg agtcacccac acaaaggaaa agggcctttc
     3121 cgtcctcagc cgtcgcttca tgtgactcca cggagtaccg ggcgccgtcc aggcacctcg
     3181 attagttctc gagcttttgg agtacgtcgt ctttaggttg gggggagggg ttttatgcga
     3241 tggagtttcc ccacactgag tgggtggaga ctgaagttag gccagcttgg cacttgatgt
     3301 aattctcctt ggaatttgcc ctttttgagt ttggatcttg gttcattctc aagcctcaga
     3361 cagtggttca aagttttttt cttccatttc aggtgtcgtg aagcggccct gcagatatca
     3421 acaagtttgt acaaaaaagt tggcatgcca gcaattatga caatgttagc agaccatgca
     3481 gctcgtcagc tgcttgattt cagccaaaaa ctggatatca acttattaga taatgtggtg
     3541 aattgcttat accatggaga aggagcccag caaagaatgg ctcaagaagt actgacacat
     3601 ttaaaggagc atcctgatgc ttggacaaga gtcgacacaa ttttggaatt ttctcagaat
     3661 atgaatacga aatactatgg actacaaatt ttggaaaatg tgataaaaac aaggtggaag
     3721 attcttccaa ggaaccagtg cgaaggaata aaaaaatacg ttgttggcct cattatcaag
     3781 acgtcatctg acccaacttg tgtagagaaa gaaaaggtgt atatcggaaa attaaatatg
     3841 atccttgttc agatactgaa acaagaatgg cccaaacatt ggccaacttt tatcagtgat
     3901 attgttggag caagtaggac cagcgaaagt ctctgtcaaa ataatatggt gattcttaaa
     3961 ctcttgagtg aagaagtatt tgatttctct agtggacaga taacccaagt caaatctaag
     4021 catttaaaag acagcatgtg caatgaattc tcacagatat ttcaactgtg tcagtttgta
     4081 atggaaaatt ctcaaaatgc tccacttgta catgcaacct tggaaacatt gctcagattt
     4141 ctgaactgga ttcccctggg atatattttt gagaccaaat taatcagcac attgatttat
     4201 aagttcctga atgttccaat gtttcgaaat gtctctctga agtgcctcac tgagattgct
     4261 ggtgtgagtg taagccaata tgaagaacaa tttgtaacac tatttactct gacaatgatg
     4321 caactaaagc agatgcttcc tttaaatacc aatattcgac ttgcgtactc aaatggaaaa
     4381 gatgatgaac agaacttcat tcaaaatctc agtttgtttc tctgcacctt tcttaaggaa
     4441 catgatcaac ttatagaaaa aagattaaat ctcagggaaa ctcttatgga ggcccttcat
     4501 tatatgttgt tggtatctga agtagaagaa actgaaatct ttaaaatttg tcttgaatac
     4561 tggaatcatt tggctgctga actctataga gagagtccat tctctacatc tgcctctccg
     4621 ttgctttctg gaagtcaaca ttttgatgtt cctcccagga gacagctata tttgcccatg
     4681 ttattcaagg tccgtttatt aatggttagt cgaatggcta aaccagagga agtattggtt
     4741 gtagagaatg atcaaggaga agttgtgaga gaattcatga aggatacaga ttccataaat
     4801 ttgtataaga atatgaggga aacattggtt tatcttactc atctggatta tgtagataca
     4861 gaaagaataa tgacagagaa gcttcacaat caagtgaatg gtacagagtg gtcatggaaa
     4921 aatttgaata cattgtgttg ggcaataggc tccattagtg gagcaatgca tgaagaggac
     4981 gaaaaacgat ttcttgttac tgttataaag gatctattag gattatgtga acagaaaaga
     5041 ggcaaagata ataaagctat tattgcatca aatatcatgt acatagtagg tcaataccca
     5101 cgttttttga gagctcactg gaaatttctg aagactgtag ttaacaagct gttcaaattc
     5161 atgcatgaga cccatgatgg agtccaggat atggcttgtg atactttcat taaaatagcc
     5221 caaaaatgcc gcaggcattt cgttcaggtt caggttggag aagtgatgcc atttattgat
     5281 gaaattttga acaacattaa cactattatt tgtgatcttc agcctcaaca ggttcatacg
     5341 ttttatgaag ctgtggggta catgattggt gcacaaacag atcaaacagt acaagaacac
     5401 ttgatagaaa agtacatgtt actccctaat caagtgtggg atagtataat ccagcaggca
     5461 accaaaaatg tggatatact gaaagatcct gaaacagtca agcagcttgg tagcattttg
     5521 aaaacaaatg tgagagcctg caaagctgtt ggacacccct ttgtaattca gcttggaaga
     5581 atttatttag atatgcttaa tgtatacaag tgcctcagtg aaaatatttc tgcagctatc
     5641 caagctaatg gtgaaatggt tacaaagcaa ccattgatta gaagtatgcg aactgtaaaa
     5701 agggaaactt taaagttaat atctggttgg gtgagccgat ccaatgatcc acagatggtc
     5761 gctgaaaatt ttgttccccc tctgttggat gcagttctca ttgattatca gagaaatgtc
     5821 ccagctgcta gagaaccaga agtgcttagt actatggcca taattgtcaa caagttaggg
     5881 ggacatataa cagctgaaat acctcaaata tttgatgctg tttttgaatg cacattgaat
     5941 atgataaata aggactttga agaatatcct gaacatagaa cgaacttttt cttactactt
     6001 caggctgtca attctcattg tttcccagca ttccttgcta ttccacctac acagtttaaa
     6061 cttgttttgg attccatcat ttgggctttc aaacatacta tgaggaatgt cgcagatacg
     6121 ggcttacaga tactttttac actcttacaa aatgttgcac aagaagaagc tgcagctcag
     6181 agtttttatc aaacttattt ttgtgatatt ctccagcata tcttttctgt tgtgacagac
     6241 acttcacata ctgctggttt aacaatgcat gcatcaattc ttgcatatat gtttaatttg
     6301 gttgaagaag gaaaaataag tacatcatta aatcctggaa atccagttaa caaccaaatc
     6361 tttcttcagg aatatgtggc taatctcctt aagtcggcct tccctcacct acaagatgct
     6421 caagtaaagc tctttgtgac agggcttttc agcttaaatc aagatattcc tgctttcaag
     6481 gaacatttaa gagatttcct agttcaaata aaggaatttg caggtgaaga cacttctgat
     6541 ttgtttttgg aagagagaga aatagcccta cggcaggctg atgaagagaa acataaacgt
     6601 caaatgtctg tccctggcat ctttaatcca catgagattc cagaagaaat gtgtgattac
     6661 ccaacattct tgtacaaagt ggtgatatcc aattaaccct cactaaaggt gatatagtag
     6721 tgaagaaata agtccctata gtgagtcgta ttaccaccca acttttctat acaaagtggt
     6781 tgatatccag cacagtggcg gccgctcgag tctagagggc ccgcggttcg aaggtaagcc
     6841 tatccctaac cctctcctcg gtctcgattc tacgcgtacc ggttagtaat gagatccctc
     6901 ccccccccct aacgttactg gccgaagccg cttggaataa ggccggtgtg cgtttgtcta
     6961 tatgttattt tccaccatat tgccgtcttt tggcaatgtg agggcccgga aacctggccc
     7021 tgtcttcttg acgagcattc ctaggggtct ttcccctctc gccaaaggaa tgcaaggtct
     7081 gttgaatgtc gtgaaggaag cagttcctct ggaagcttct tgaagacaaa caacgtctgt
     7141 agcgaccctt tgcaggcagc ggaacccccc acctggcgac aggtgcctct gcggccaaaa
     7201 gccacgtgta taagatacac ctgcaaaggc ggcacaaccc cagtgccacg ttgtgagttg
     7261 gatagttgtg gaaagagtca aatggctctc ctcaagcgta ttcaacaagg ggctgaagga
     7321 tgcccagaag gtaccccatt gtatgggatc tgatctgggg cctcggtgca catgctttac
     7381 atgtgtttag tcgaggttaa aaaaacgtct aggccccccg aaccacgggg acgtggtttt
     7441 cctttgaaaa acacgatgat aatatggcca cacatatgac cgagtacaag cccacggtgc
     7501 gcctcgccac ccgcgacgac gtccccaggg ccgtacgcac cctcgccgcc gcgttcgccg
     7561 actaccccgc cacgcgccac accgtcgatc cggaccgcca catcgagcgg gtcaccgagc
     7621 tgcaagaact cttcctcacg cgcgtcgggc tcgacatcgg caaggtgtgg gtcgcggacg
     7681 acggcgccgc ggtggcggtc tggaccacgc cggagagcgt cgaagcgggg gcggtgttcg
     7741 ccgagatcgg cccgcgcatg gccgagttga gcggttcccg gctggccgcg cagcaacaga
     7801 tggaaggcct cctggcgccg caccggccca aggagcccgc gtggttcctg gccaccgtcg
     7861 gcgtctcgcc cgaccaccag ggcaagggtc tgggcagcgc cgtcgtgctc cccggagtgg
     7921 aggcggccga gcgcgccggg gtgcccgcct tcctggagac ctccgcgccc cgcaacctcc
     7981 ccttctacga gcggctcggc ttcaccgtca ccgccgacgt cgaggtgccc gaaggaccgc
     8041 gcacctggtg catgacccgc aagcccggtg cctaaatcga tagatcctaa tcaacctctg
     8101 gattacaaaa tttgtgaaag attgactggt attcttaact atgttgctcc ttttacgcta
     8161 tgtggatacg ctgctttaat gcctttgtat catgctattg cttcccgtat ggctttcatt
     8221 ttctcctcct tgtataaatc ctggttgctg tctctttatg aggagttgtg gcccgttgtc
     8281 aggcaacgtg gcgtggtgtg cactgtgttt gctgacgcaa cccccactgg ttggggcatt
     8341 gccaccacct gtcagctcct ttccgggact ttcgctttcc ccctccctat tgccacggcg
     8401 gaactcatcg ccgcctgcct tgcccgctgc tggacagggg ctcggctgtt gggcactgac
     8461 aattccgtgg tgttgtcggg gaaatcatcg tcctttcctt ggctgctcgc ctgtgttgcc
     8521 acctggattc tgcgcgggac gtccttctgc tacgtccctt cggccctcaa tccagcggac
     8581 cttccttccc gcggcctgct gccggctctg cggcctcttc cgcgtcttcg ccttcgccct
     8641 cagacgagtc ggatctccct ttgggccgcc tccccgcctg agatccttta agaccaatga
     8701 cttacaaggc agctgtagat cttagccact ttttaaaaga aaagggggga ctggaagggc
     8761 taattcactc ccaacgaaga caagatctgc tttttgcttg tactgggtct ctctggttag
     8821 accagatctg agcctgggag ctctctggct aactagggaa cccactgctt aagcctcaat
     8881 aaagcttgcc ttgagtgctt caagtagtgt gtgcccgtct gttgtgtgac tctggtaact
     8941 agagatccct cagacccttt tagtcagtgt ggaaaatctc tagcagtagt agttcatgtc
     9001 atcttattat tcagtattta taacttgcaa agaaatgaat atcagagagt gagaggcccg
     9061 ggttaattaa ggaaagggct agatcattct tgaagacgaa agggcctcgt gatacgccta
     9121 tttttatagg ttaatgtcat gataataatg gtttcttaga cgtcaggtgg cacttttcgg
     9181 ggaaatgtgc gcggaacccc tatttgttta tttttctaaa tacattcaaa tatgtatccg
     9241 ctcatgagac aataaccctg ataaatgctt caataatatt gaaaaaggaa gagtatgagt
     9301 attcaacatt tccgtgtcgc ccttattccc ttttttgcgg cattttgcct tcctgttttt
     9361 gctcacccag aaacgctggt gaaagtaaaa gatgctgaag atcagttggg tgcacgagtg
     9421 ggttacatcg aactggatct caacagcggt aagatccttg agagttttcg ccccgaagaa
     9481 cgttttccaa tgatgagcac ttttaaagtt ctgctatgtg gcgcggtatt atcccgtgtt
     9541 gacgccgggc aagagcaact cggtcgccgc atacactatt ctcagaatga cttggttgag
     9601 tactcaccag tcacagaaaa gcatcttacg gatggcatga cagtaagaga attatgcagt
     9661 gctgccataa ccatgagtga taacactgcg gccaacttac ttctgacaac gatcggagga
     9721 ccgaaggagc taaccgcttt tttgcacaac atgggggatc atgtaactcg ccttgatcgt
     9781 tgggaaccgg agctgaatga agccatacca aacgacgagc gtgacaccac gatgcctgta
     9841 gcaatggcaa caacgttgcg caaactatta actggcgaac tacttactct agcttcccgg
     9901 caacaattaa tagactggat ggaggcggat aaagttgcag gaccacttct gcgctcggcc
     9961 cttccggctg gctggtttat tgctgataaa tctggagccg gtgagcgtgg gtctcgcggt
    10021 atcattgcag cactggggcc agatggtaag ccctcccgta tcgtagttat ctacacgacg
    10081 gggagtcagg caactatgga tgaacgaaat agacagatcg ctgagatagg tgcctcactg
    10141 attaagcatt ggtaactgtc agaccaagtt tactcatata tactttagat tgatttaaaa
    10201 cttcattttt aatttaaaag gatctaggtg aagatccttt ttgataatct catgaccaaa
    10261 atcccttaac gtgagttttc gttccactga gcgtcagacc ccgtagaaaa gatcaaagga
    10321 tcttcttgag atcctttttt tctgcgcgta atctgctgct tgcaaacaaa aaaaccaccg
    10381 ctaccagcgg tggtttgttt gccggatcaa gagctaccaa ctctttttcc gaaggtaact
    10441 ggcttcagca gagcgcagat accaaatact gttcttctag tgtagccgta gttaggccac
    10501 cacttcaaga actctgtagc accgcctaca tacctcgctc tgctaatcct gttaccagtg
    10561 gctgctgcca gtggcgataa gtcgtgtctt accgggttgg actcaagacg atagttaccg
    10621 gataaggcgc agcggtcggg ctgaacgggg ggttcgtgca cacagcccag cttggagcga
    10681 acgacctaca ccgaactgag atacctacag cgtgagctat gagaaagcgc cacgcttccc
    10741 gaagggagaa aggcggacag gtatccggta agcggcaggg tcggaacagg agagcgcacg
    10801 agggagcttc cagggggaaa cgcctggtat ctttatagtc ctgtcgggtt tcgccacctc
    10861 tgacttgagc gtcgattttt gtgatgctcg tcaggggggc ggagcctatg gaaaaacgcc
    10921 agcaacgcgg cctttttacg gttcctggcc ttttgctggc cttttgctca catgttcttt
    10981 cctgcgttat cccctgattc tgtggataac cgtattaccg cctttgagtg agctgatacc
    11041 gctcgccgca gccgaacgac cgagcgcagc gagtcagtga gcgaggaagc ggaagagcgc
    11101 ccaatacgca aaccgcctct ccccgcgcgt tggccgattc attaatgcag caagctcatg
    11161 gctgactaat tttttttatt tatgcagagg ccgaggccgc ctcggcctct gagctattcc
    11221 agaagtagtg aggaggcttt tttggaggcc taggcttttg caaaaagctc cccgtggcac
    11281 gacaggtttc ccgactggaa agcgggcagt gagcgcaacg caattaatgt gagttagctc
    11341 actcattagg caccccaggc tttacacttt atgcttccgg ctcgtatgtt gtgtggaatt
    11401 gtgagcggat aacaatttca cacaggaaac agctatgaca tgattacgaa tttcacaaat
    11461 aaagcatttt tttcactgca ttctagttgt ggtttgtcca aactcatcaa tgtatcttat
    11521 catgtctgga tcaactggat aactcaagct aaccaaaatc atcccaaact tcccacccca
    11581 taccctatta ccactgccaa ttacctgtgg tttcatttac tctaaacctg tgattcctct
    11641 gaattatttt cattttaaag aaattgtatt tgttaaatat gtactacaaa cttagtagt
//
