>Addgene plasmid #116708 | pHAGE-XPO1-E571K | depositor partial sequence | sequence record 219583 | insert
ATGCCAGCAATTATGACAATGTTAGCAGACCATGCAGCTCGTCAGCTGCTTGATTTCAGCCAAAAACTGG
ATATCAACTTATTAGATAATGTGGTGAATTGCTTATACCATGGAGAAGGAGCCCAGCAAAGAATGGCTCA
AGAAGTACTGACACATTTAAAGGAGCATCCTGATGCTTGGACAAGAGTCGACACAATTTTGGAATTTTCT
CAGAATATGAATACGAAATACTATGGACTACAAATTTTGGAAAATGTGATAAAAACAAGGTGGAAGATTC
TTCCAAGGAACCAGTGCGAAGGAATAAAAAAATACGTTGTTGGCCTCATTATCAAGACGTCATCTGACCC
AACTTGTGTAGAGAAAGAAAAGGTGTATATCGGAAAATTAAATATGATCCTTGTTCAGATACTGAAACAA
GAATGGCCCAAACATTGGCCAACTTTTATCAGTGATATTGTTGGAGCAAGTAGGACCAGCGAAAGTCTCT
GTCAAAATAATATGGTGATTCTTAAACTCTTGAGTGAAGAAGTATTTGATTTCTCTAGTGGACAGATAAC
CCAAGTCAAATCTAAGCATTTAAAAGACAGCATGTGCAATGAATTCTCACAGATATTTCAACTGTGTCAG
TTTGTAATGGAAAATTCTCAAAATGCTCCACTTGTACATGCAACCTTGGAAACATTGCTCAGATTTCTGA
ACTGGATTCCCCTGGGATATATTTTTGAGACCAAATTAATCAGCACATTGATTTATAAGTTCCTGAATGT
TCCAATGTTTCGAAATGTCTCTCTGAAGTGCCTCACTGAGATTGCTGGTGTGAGTGTAAGCCAATATGAA
GAACAATTTGTAACACTATTTACTCTGACAATGATGCAACTAAAGCAGATGCTTCCTTTAAATACCAATA
TTCGACTTGCGTACTCAAATGGAAAAGATGATGAACAGAACTTCATTCAAAATCTCAGTTTGTTTCTCTG
CACCTTTCTTAAGGAACATGATCAACTTATAGAAAAAAGATTAAATCTCAGGGAAACTCTTATGGAGGCC
CTTCATTATATGTTGTTGGTATCTGAAGTAGAAGAAACTGAAATCTTTAAAATTTGTCTTGAATACTGGA
ATCATTTGGCTGCTGAACTCTATAGAGAGAGTCCATTCTCTACATCTGCCTCTCCGTTGCTTTCTGGAAG
TCAACATTTTGATGTTCCTCCCAGGAGACAGCTATATTTGCCCATGTTATTCAAGGTCCGTTTATTAATG
GTTAGTCGAATGGCTAAACCAGAGGAAGTATTGGTTGTAGAGAATGATCAAGGAGAAGTTGTGAGAGAAT
TCATGAAGGATACAGATTCCATAAATTTGTATAAGAATATGAGGGAAACATTGGTTTATCTTACTCATCT
GGATTATGTAGATACAGAAAGAATAATGACAGAGAAGCTTCACAATCAAGTGAATGGTACAGAGTGGTCA
TGGAAAAATTTGAATACATTGTGTTGGGCAATAGGCTCCATTAGTGGAGCAATGCATGAAGAGGACGAAA
AACGATTTCTTGTTACTGTTATAAAGGATCTATTAGGATTATGTGAACAGAAAAGAGGCAAAGATAATAA
AGCTATTATTGCATCAAATATCATGTACATAGTAGGTCAATACCCACGTTTTTTGAGAGCTCACTGGAAA
TTTCTGAAGACTGTAGTTAACAAGCTGTTCAAATTCATGCATGAGACCCATGATGGAGTCCAGGATATGG
CTTGTGATACTTTCATTAAAATAGCCCAAAAATGCCGCAGGCATTTCGTTCAGGTTCAGGTTGGAGAAGT
GATGCCATTTATTGATGAAATTTTGAACAACATTAACACTATTATTTGTGATCTTCAGCCTCAACAGGTT
CATACGTTTTATGAAGCTGTGGGGTACATGATTGGTGCACAAACAGATCAAACAGTACAAGAACACTTGA
TAGAAAAGTACATGTTACTCCCTAATCAAGTGTGGGATAGTATAATCCAGCAGGCAACCAAAAATGTGGA
TATACTGAAAGATCCTGAAACAGTCAAGCAGCTTGGTAGCATTTTGAAAACAAATGTGAGAGCCTGCAAA
GCTGTTGGACACCCCTTTGTAATTCAGCTTGGAAGAATTTATTTAGATATGCTTAATGTATACAAGTGCC
TCAGTGAAAATATTTCTGCAGCTATCCAAGCTAATGGTGAAATGGTTACAAAGCAACCATTGATTAGAAG
TATGCGAACTGTAAAAAGGGAAACTTTAAAGTTAATATCTGGTTGGGTGAGCCGATCCAATGATCCACAG
ATGGTCGCTGAAAATTTTGTTCCCCCTCTGTTGGATGCAGTTCTCATTGATTATCAGAGAAATGTCCCAG
CTGCTAGAGAACCAGAAGTGCTTAGTACTATGGCCATAATTGTCAACAAGTTAGGGGGACATATAACAGC
TGAAATACCTCAAATATTTGATGCTGTTTTTGAATGCACATTGAATATGATAAATAAGGACTTTGAAGAA
TATCCTGAACATAGAACGAACTTTTTCTTACTACTTCAGGCTGTCAATTCTCATTGTTTCCCAGCATTCC
TTGCTATTCCACCTACACAGTTTAAACTTGTTTTGGATTCCATCATTTGGGCTTTCAAACATACTATGAG
GAATGTCGCAGATACGGGCTTACAGATACTTTTTACACTCTTACAAAATGTTGCACAAGAAGAAGCTGCA
GCTCAGAGTTTTTATCAAACTTATTTTTGTGATATTCTCCAGCATATCTTTTCTGTTGTGACAGACACTT
CACATACTGCTGGTTTAACAATGCATGCATCAATTCTTGCATATATGTTTAATTTGGTTGAAGAAGGAAA
AATAAGTACATCATTAAATCCTGGAAATCCAGTTAACAACCAAATCTTTCTTCAGGAATATGTGGCTAAT
CTCCTTAAGTCGGCCTTCCCTCACCTACAAGATGCTCAAGTAAAGCTCTTTGTGACAGGGCTTTTCAGCT
TAAATCAAGATATTCCTGCTTTCAAGGAACATTTAAGAGATTTCCTAGTTCAAATAAAGGAATTTGCAGG
TGAAGACACTTCTGATTTGTTTTTGGAAGAGAGAGAAATAGCCCTACGGCAGGCTGATGAAGAGAAACAT
AAACGTCAAATGTCTGTCCCTGGCATCTTTAATCCACATGAGATTCCAGAAGAAATGTGTGATTAA
